Addgene plasmid #173167: pMXS-IRES-Blast 3XFLAG-CHP1-myr_mut
Purpose: Retroviral vector to express sgRNA resistant 3XFLAG tagged human CHP1 with myristoylation site mutation
Depositing lab: Kivanc Birsoy. Depositing organization: Rockefeller University. Publication: CHP1 Regulates Compartmentalized Glycerolipid Synthesis by Activating GPAT4. Zhu XG, Nicholson Puthenveedu S, Shen Y, La K, Ozlu C, Wang T, Klompstra D, Gultekin Y, Chi J, Fidelin J, Peng T, Molina H, Hang HC, Min W, Birsoy K. Mol Cell. 2019 Apr 4;74(1):45-58.e7. doi: 10.1016/j.molcel.2019.01.037. Epub 2019 Mar 4. PubMed 30846317.
Backbone
  Vector backbone: pMXS-IRES-Blast
  Backbone manufacturer: Cell Biolabs
  Backbone size w/o insert (bp): 5600
  Total vector size (bp): 6300
  Vector type: Retroviral
  Selectable markers: Blasticidin
Growth in bacteria
  Bacterial resistance: Ampicillin, 100 μg/mL
  Growth temperature: 37°C
  Growth strain: NEB Stable
  Copy number: High Copy
Gene/Insert
  Gene/Insert name: Calcineurin Like EF-Hand Protein 1
  Species: H. sapiens (human)
  Insert size (bp): 710
  Mutation: Synonymous mutations at sgRNA sites, G2A, S6A
  Entrez Gene: CHP1 (a.k.a. CHP, SLC9A1BP, SPAX9, Sid470p, p22, p24)
  Promoter: MMLV
  Tag / fusion protein: 3XFLAG (C terminal on insert)
  Cloning method: Gibson Cloning
  Sequencing primers: 5′ GTAGACGGCATCGCAGCTTGGATA; 3′ CCTCACATTGCAAAAGACGGC
Terms and licenses: Academic/Nonprofit Terms; Industry Terms: Not Available to Industry
How to cite: pMXS-IRES-Blast 3XFLAG-CHP1-myr_mut was a gift from Kivanc Birsoy (Addgene plasmid # 173167 ; http://n2t.net/addgene:173167 ; RRID:Addgene_173167)
