[The description below was written by a language model from this plasmid's Addgene catalogue record and pLannotate feature annotations shown in this document.]
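Description:
pMXS-IRES-Blast 3XFLAG-CHP1-myr_mut is a Moloney murine leukemia virus (MMLV)-based retroviral expression vector built on the pMXS-IRES-Blast backbone, about 6.3 kb in total. It is propagated in E. coli through a high-copy ColE1/pUC-type origin with ampicillin selection from the β-lactamase gene and its own promoter. The proviral portion is flanked by MMLV long terminal repeats. Downstream of the 5′ LTR are the MMLV packaging signal (with an additional MESV Ψ fragment), a truncated gag segment lacking its start codon, and a pol region carrying the splice acceptor. These elements allow the genomic RNA to be packaged into virions when the viral proteins are supplied in trans by a packaging system. A short lacI fragment in the backbone appears to be a cloning remnant.

The payload is human CHP1 (calcineurin-like EF-hand protein 1), a calcium-binding protein, transcribed from the MMLV LTR promoter. The coding sequence carries synonymous changes at sgRNA target sites, making it resistant to CRISPR targeting. It also carries G2A and S6A substitutions that disrupt the N-terminal myristoylation site. A 3xFLAG epitope is fused to the C terminus, consistent with its position after CHP1 in the feature table despite the order in the plasmid name. An EMCV IRES follows and drives translation of blasticidin S deaminase from the same transcript, so blasticidin-resistant cells should also express the tagged protein. The design suits stable re-expression of a myristoylation-deficient CHP1 in cells whose endogenous gene has been targeted by CRISPR. This would test whether the modification is needed for CHP1 function, with FLAG enabling detection or immunoprecipitation.
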