Features (pLannotate 1.2.2; 15 found; start..end, strand, type, name):
     22..615     +  LTR            LTR: long terminal repeat from Moloney murine leukemia virus
    678..877     +  misc_feature   MMLV Ψ: packaging signal of Moloney murine leukemia virus (MMLV)
    929..1017    +  misc_feature   MESV Ψ (fragment): packaging signal of murine embryonic stem cell virus
   1094..1510    +  CDS            gag (truncated): truncated Moloney murine leukemia virus (MMLV) gag gene lacking the start codon
   1520..1894    +  misc_feature   pol region: Moloney murine leukemia virus (MMLV) pol region containing the splice acceptor site
   1923..2507    +  CDS            CHP1: CHP1_HUMAN - Also known as CHP. Experimental evidence at protein level: Swiss-Prot protein existence level 1. Calcium-binding protein involved in different processes such as regulation of vesicular trafficking, plasma membrane Na(+)/H(+) exchanger and gene transcription. Involved in the constitutive exocytic membrane traffic. Mediates the association between microtubules and membrane-bound organelles of the endoplasmic reticulum and Golgi apparatus and is also required for the targeting and fusion of transcytotic vesicles (TCV) with the plasma membrane. Functions as an integral cofactor in cel
   2526..2591    +  CDS            3xFLAG: three tandem FLAG® epitope tags, followed by an enterokinase cleavage site
   2730..3192    +  misc_feature   IRES: internal ribosome entry site (IRES) of the encephalomyocarditis virus (EMCV)
   3212..3601    +  CDS            BSD: blasticidin S deaminase; Aspergillus terreus BSD; confers resistance to blasticidin
   3650..3771    +  LTR            3' LTR (ΔU3) (fragment): self-inactivating 3' long terminal repeat (LTR) from Moloney murine leukemia virus
   3772..4241    +  LTR            LTR: long terminal repeat from Moloney murine leukemia virus
   4307..4359    -  CDS            lacI (fragment): lac repressor; lacI; The lac repressor binds to the lac operator to inhibit transcription in E. coli. This inhibition can be relieved by adding lactose or isopropyl-β-D-thiogalactopyranoside (IPTG).
   4542..5130    -  rep_origin     ori: high-copy-number ColE1/pMB1/pBR322/pUC origin of replication
   5294..6154    -  CDS            AmpR: β-lactamase; bla; confers resistance to ampicillin, carbenicillin, and related antibiotics
   6155..6259    -  promoter       AmpR promoter: bla
>Addgene plasmid #173167 | pMXS-IRES-Blast 3XFLAG-CHP1-myr_mut | addgene full sequence | sequence record 341376 | Addgene NGS Result
CCCGAAAAGTGCCACCTGCATAATGAAAGACCCCACCTGTAGGTTTGGCAAGCTAGCTTAAGTAACGCCA
TTTTGCAAGGCATGGAAAAATACATAACTGAGAATAGAAAAGTTCAGATCAAGGTCAGGAACAGATGGAA
CAGCTGAATATGGGCCAAACAGGATATCTGTGGTAAGCAGTTCCTGCCCCGGCTCAGGGCCAAGAACAGA
TGGAACAGCTGAATATGGGCCAAACAGGATATCTGTGGTAAGCAGTTCCTGCCCCGGCTCAGGGCCAAGA
ACAGATGGTCCCCAGATGCGGTCCAGCCCTCAGCAGTTTCTAGAGAACCATCAGATGTTTCCAGGGTGCC
CCAAGGACCTGAAATGACCCTGTGCCTTATTTGAACTAACCAATCAGTTCGCTTCTCGCTTCTGTTCGCG
CGCTTCTGCTCCCCGAGCTCAATAAAAGAGCCCACAACCCCTCACTCGGCGCGCCAGTCCTCCGATTGAC
TGAGTCGCCCGGGTACCCGTGTATCCAATAAACCCTCTTGCAGTTGCATCCGACTTGTGGTCTCGCTGTT
CCTTGGGAGGGTCTCCTCTGAGTGATTGACTACCCGTCAGCGGGGGTCTTTCATTTGGGGGCTCGTCCGG
GATCGGGAGACCCCTGCCCAGGGACCACCGACCCACCACCGGGAGGTAAGCTGGCCAGCAACTTATCTGT
GTCTGTCCGATTGTCTAGTGTCTATGACTGATTTTATGCGCCTGCGTCGGTACTAGTTAGCTAACTAGCT
CTGTATCTGGCGGACCCGTGGTGGAACTGACGAGTTCGGAACACCCGGCCGCAACCCTGGGAGACGTCCC
AGGGACTTCGGGGGCCGTTTTTGTGGCCCGACCTGAGTCCAAAAATCCCGATCGTTTTGGACTCTTTGGT
GCACCCCCCTAATAGGAGGGATATGTGGTTCTGGTAGGAGACGAGAACCTAAAACAGTTCCCGCCTCCGT
CTGAATTTTTGCTTTCGGTTTGGGACCGAAGCCGCGCCGCGCGTCTTGTCTGCTGCAGCATCGTTCTGTG
TTGTCTCTGTCTGACTGTGTTTCTGTATTTGTCTGAAAATTAGGGCCAGACTGTTACCACTCCCTTAAGT
TTGACCTTAGGTCACTGGAAAGATGTCGAGCGGATCGCTCACAACCAGTCGGTAGATGTCAAGAAGAGAC
GTTGGGTTACCTTCTGCTCTGCAGAATGGCCAACCTTTAACGTCGGATGGCCGCGAGACGGCACCTTTAA
CCGAGACCTCATCACCCAGGTTAAGATCAAGGTCTTTTCACCTGGCCCGCATGGACACCCAGACCAGGTC
CCCTACATCGTGACCTGGGAAGCCTTGGCTTTTGACCCCCCTCCCTGGGTCAAGCCCTTTGTACACCCTA
AGCCTCCGCCTCCTCTTCCTCCATCCGCCCCGTCTCTCCCCCTTGAACCTCCTCGTTCGACCCCGCCTCG
ATCCTCCCTTTATCCAGCCCTCACTCCTTCTCTAGGCGCCCCCATATGGCCATATGAGATCTTATATGGG
GCACCCCCGCCCCTTGTAAACTTCCCTGACCCTGACATGACAAGAGTTACTAACAGCCCCTCTCTCCAAG
CTCACTTACAGGCTCTCTACTTAGTCCAGCACGAAGTCTGGAGACCTCTGGCGGCAGCCTACCAAGAACA
ACTGGACCGACCGGTGGTACCTCACCCTTACCGAGTCGGCGACACAGTGTGGGTCCGCCGACACCAGACT
AAGAACCTAGAACCTCGCTGGAAAGGACCTTACACAGTCCTGCTGACCACCCCCACCGCCCTCAAAGTAG
ACGGCATCGCAGCTTGGATACACGCCGCCCACGTGAAGGCTGCCGACCCCGGGGGTGGACCATCCTCTAG
ACTGCCGGATCTAGCTAGTTAATTAAGCCACCATGGCTTCTCGGGCCGCAACGTTACTGCGGGACGAAGA
GCTCGAGGAGATCAAGAAGGAGACCGGCTTTAGTCATTCGCAAATCACTCGCCTCTACAGCCGGTTCACC
AGCCTGGACAAAGGAGAGAATGGGACTCTCAGCCGGGAAGATTTCCAGAGGATTCCAGAACTTGCCATCA
ACCCACTGGGGGACCGGATCATCAATGCCTTCTTTCCAGAGGGAGAGGACCAGGTAAACTTCCGTGGATT
CATGCGAACTTTGGCTCATTTCCGCCCCATTGAGGATAATGAAAAGAGCAAAGATGTGAATGGACCCGAA
CCACTCAACAGCCGAAGCAACAAACTGCACTTTGCTTTTCGACTATATGATTTGGATAAAGATGAAAAGA
TCTCCCGTGATGAGCTGTTACAAGTTTTGAGGATGATGGTAGGAGTAAATATCTCAGATGAGCAGCTGGG
CAGCATCGCAGACAGGACCATTCAGGAGGCTGATCAGGATGGGGACAGTGCCATATCTTTCACAGAATTT
GTTAAGGTTTTGGAGAAGGTGGATGTAGAACAGAAAATGAGCATCCGATTTCTTCACGGAGGTTCAGGTG
GATCAGACTACAAAGACCATGACGGTGATTATAAAGATCATGACATTGATTACAAGGATGACGATGACAA
GTGAGCTACGTAAATTCCGCCCCCCCCCCCCCTCTCCCTCCCCCCCCCCTAACGTTACTGGCCGAAGCCG
CTTGGAATAAGGCCGGTGTGCGTTTGTCTATATGTTATTTTCCACCATATTGCCGTCTTTTGGCAATGTG
AGGGCCCGGAAACCTGGCCCTGTCTTCTTGACGAGCATTCCTAGGGGTCTTTCCCCTCTCGCCAAAGGAA
TGCAAGGTCTGTTGAATGTCGTGAAGGAAGCAGTTCCTCTGGAAGCTTCTTGAAGACAAACAACGTCTGT
AGCGACCCTTTGCAGGCAGCGGAACCCCCCACCTGGCGACAGGTGCCTCTGCGGCCAAAAGCCACGTGTA
TAAGATACACCTGCAAAGGCGGCACAACCCCAGTGCCACGTTGTGAGTTGGATAGTTGTGGAAAGAGTCA
AATGGCTCTCCTCAAGCGTATTCAACAAGGGGCTGAAGGATGCCCAGAAGGTACCCCATTGTATGGGATC
TGATCTGGGGCCTCGGTGCACATGCTTTACATGTGTTTAGTCGAGGTTAAAAAAACGTCTAGGCCCCCCG
AACCACGGGGACGTGGTTTTCCTTTGAAAAACACGATGATAATATGGCCACAACCATGGTTCCTTTGTCT
CAAGAAGAATCCACCCTCATTGAAAGAGCAACGGCTACAATCAACAGCATCCCCATCTCTGAAGACTACA
GCGTCGCCAGCGCAGCTCTCTCTAGCGACGGCCGCATCTTCACTGGTGTCAATGTATATCATTTTACTGG
GGGACCTTGTGCAGAACTCGTGGTGCTGGGCACTGCTGCTGCTGCGGCAGCTGGCAACCTGACTTGTATC
GTCGCGATCGGAAATGAGAACAGGGGCATCTTGAGCCCCTGCGGACGGTGCCGACAGGTGCTTCTCGATC
TGCATCCTGGGATCAAAGCCATAGTGAAGGACAGTGATGGACAGCCGACGGCAGTTGGGATTCGTGAATT
GCTGCCCTCTGGTTATGTGTGGGAGGGCTAAGTCGACGATAAAATAAAAGATTTTATTTAGTCTCCAGAA
AAAGGGGGGAATGAAAGACCCCACCTGTAGGTTTGGCAAGCTAGCTTAAGTAACGCCATTTTGCAAGGCA
TGGAAAAATACATAACTGAGAATAGAGAAGTTCAGATCAAGGTCAGGAACAGATGGAACAGCTGAATATG
GGCCAAACAGGATATCTGTGGTAAGCAGTTCCTGCCCCGGCTCAGGGCCAAGAACAGATGGAACAGCTGA
ATATGGGCCAAACAGGATATCTGTGGTAAGCAGTTCCTGCCCCGGCTCAGGGCCAAGAACAGATGGTCCC
CAGATGCGGTCCAGCCCTCAGCAGTTTCTAGAGAACCATCAGATGTTTCCAGGGTGCCCCAAGGACCTGA
AATGACCCTGTGCCTTATTTGAACTAACCAATCAGTTCGCTTCTCGCTTCTGTTCGCGCGCTTCTGCTCC
CCGAGCTCAATAAAAGAGCCCACAACCCCTCACTCGGGGCGCCAGTCCTCCGATTGACTGAGTCGCCCGG
GTACCCGTGTATCCAATAAACCCTCTTGCAGTTGCATCCGACTTGTGGTCTCGCTGTTCCTTGGGAGGGT
CTCCTCTGAGTGATTGACTACCCGTCAGCGGGGGTCTTTCACATGCAGCATGTATCAAAATTAATTTGGT
TTTTTTTCTTAAGTATTTACATTAAATGGCCATAGTTGCATTAATGAATCGGCCAACGCGCGGGGAGAGG
CGGTTTGCGTATTGGGCGCTCTTCCGCTTCCTCGCTCACTGACTCGCTGCGCTCGGTCGTTCGGCTGCGG
CGAGCGGTATCAGCTCACTCAAAGGCGGTAATACGGTTATCCACAGAATCAGGGGATAACGCAGGAAAGA
ACATGTGAGCAAAAGGCCAGCAAAAGGCCAGGAACCGTAAAAAGGCCGCGTTGCTGGCGTTTTTCCATAG
GCTCCGCCCCCCTGACGAGCATCACAAAAATCGACGCTCAAGTCAGAGGTGGCGAAACCCGACAGGACTA
TAAAGATACCAGGCGTTTCCCCCTGGAAGCTCCCTCGTGCGCTCTCCTGTTCCGACCCTGCCGCTTACCG
GATACCTGTCCGCCTTTCTCCCTTCGGGAAGCGTGGCGCTTTCTCATAGCTCACGCTGTAGGTATCTCAG
TTCGGTGTAGGTCGTTCGCTCCAAGCTGGGCTGTGTGCACGAACCCCCCGTTCAGCCCGACCGCTGCGCC
TTATCCGGTAACTATCGTCTTGAGTCCAACCCGGTAAGACACGACTTATCGCCACTGGCAGCAGCCACTG
GTAACAGGATTAGCAGAGCGAGGTATGTAGGCGGTGCTACAGAGTTCTTGAAGTGGTGGCCTAACTACGG
CTACACTAGAAGAACAGTATTTGGTATCTGCGCTCTGCTGAAGCCAGTTACCTTCGGAAAAAGAGTTGGT
AGCTCTTGATCCGGCAAACAAACCACCGCTGGTAGCGGTGGTTTTTTTGTTTGCAAGCAGCAGATTACGC
GCAGAAAAAAAGGATCTCAAGAAGATCCTTTGATCTTTTCTACGGGGTCTGACGCTCAGTGGAACGAAAA
CTCACGTTAAGGGATTTTGGTCATGAGATTATCAAAAAGGATCTTCACCTAGATCCTTTTGCGGCCGGCC
GCAAATCAATCTAAAGTATATATGAGTAAACTTGGTCTGACAGTTACCAATGCTTAATCAGTGAGGCACC
TATCTCAGCGATCTGTCTATTTCGTTCATCCATAGTTGCCTGACTCCCCGTCGTGTAGATAACTACGATA
CGGGAGGGCTTACCATCTGGCCCCAGTGCTGCAATGATACCGCGAGACCCACGCTCACCGGCTCCAGATT
TATCAGCAATAAACCAGCCAGCCGGAAGGGCCGAGCGCAGAAGTGGTCCTGCAACTTTATCCGCCTCCAT
CCAGTCTATTAATTGTTGCCGGGAAGCTAGAGTAAGTAGTTCGCCAGTTAATAGTTTGCGCAACGTTGTT
GCCATTGCTACAGGCATCGTGGTGTCACGCTCGTCGTTTGGTATGGCTTCATTCAGCTCCGGTTCCCAAC
GATCAAGGCGAGTTACATGATCCCCCATGTTGTGCAAAAAAGCGGTTAGCTCCTTCGGTCCTCCGATCGT
TGTCAGAAGTAAGTTGGCCGCAGTGTTATCACTCATGGTTATGGCAGCACTGCATAATTCTCTTACTGTC
ATGCCATCCGTAAGATGCTTTTCTGTGACTGGTGAGTACTCAACCAAGTCATTCTGAGAATAGTGTATGC
GGCGACCGAGTTGCTCTTGCCCGGCGTCAATACGGGATAATACCGCGCCACATAGCAGAACTTTAAAAGT
GCTCATCATTGGAAAACGTTCTTCGGGGCGAAAACTCTCAAGGATCTTACCGCTGTTGAGATCCAGTTCG
ATGTAACCCACTCGTGCACCCAACTGATCTTCAGCATCTTTTACTTTCACCAGCGTTTCTGGGTGAGCAA
AAACAGGAAGGCAAAATGCCGCAAAAAAGGGAATAAGGGCGACACGGAAATGTTGAATACTCATACTCTT
CCTTTTTCAATATTATTGAAGCATTTATCAGGGTTATTGTCTCATGAGCGGATACATATTTGAATGTATT
TAGAAAAATAAACAAATAGGGGTTCCGCGCACATTTC
