>Addgene plasmid #173167 | pMXS-IRES-Blast 3XFLAG-CHP1-myr_mut | depositor partial sequence | sequence record 336066 | pMXS-IRES-Blast 3XFLAG-CHP1-myr_mut sequence 719 bps
GCCGGATCTAGCTAGTTAATTAAGCCACCATGGCTTCTCGGGCCGCAACGTTACTGCGGGACGAAGAGCT
CGAGGAGATCAAGAAGGAGACCGGCTTTAGTCATTCGCAAATCACTCGCCTCTACAGCCGGTTCACCAGC
CTGGACAAAGGAGAGAATGGGACTCTCAGCCGGGAAGATTTCCAGAGGATTCCAGAACTTGCCATCAACC
CACTGGGGGACCGGATCATCAATGCCTTCTTTCCAGAGGGAGAGGACCAGGTAAACTTCCGTGGATTCAT
GCGAACTTTGGCTCATTTCCGCCCCATTGAGGATAATGAAAAGAGCAAAGATGTGAATGGACCCGAACCA
CTCAACAGCCGAAGCAACAAACTGCACTTTGCTTTTCGACTATATGATTTGGATAAAGATGAAAAGATCT
CCCGTGATGAGCTGTTACAAGTTTTGAGGATGATGGTAGGAGTAAATATCTCAGATGAGCAGCTGGGCAG
CATCGCAGACAGGACCATTCAGGAGGCTGATCAGGATGGGGACAGTGCCATATCTTTCACAGAATTTGTT
AAGGTTTTGGAGAAGGTGGATGTAGAACAGAAAATGAGCATCCGATTTCTTCACGGAGGTTCAGGTGGAT
CAGACTACAAAGACCATGACGGTGATTATAAAGATCATGACATTGATTACAAGGATGACGATGACAAGTG
AGCTACGTAAATTCCGCCC
